Addgene plasmid #58427: pclbw-PAGFPomp25
Purpose: Mammalian expression of photoactivatable GFP targeted to the mitochondrial outer membrane
Depositing lab: David Chan. Depositing organization: California Institute of Technology. Publication: Proteolytic cleavage of Opa1 stimulates mitochondrial inner membrane fusion and couples fusion to oxidative phosphorylation. Mishra P, Carelli V, Manfredi G, Chan DC. Cell Metab. 2014 Apr 1;19(4):630-41. doi: 10.1016/j.cmet.2014.03.011. PubMed 24703695.
Backbone
  Vector backbone: pclbw
  Backbone manufacturer: gifted by C. Lois and D. Baltimore
  Vector type: Mammalian Expression, Retroviral
Growth in bacteria
  Bacterial resistance: Ampicillin, 100 μg/mL
  Growth temperature: 37°C
  Growth strain: NEB Stable
  Copy number: Unknown
Gene/Insert
  Gene/Insert name: paGFP-omp25 (alt names: photoactivatable GFP fused to C-terminus of OMP25; synaptojanin-2-binding protein)
  Species: M. musculus (mouse)
  Mutation: contains aa's 109-145 of mouse omp25
  Entrez Gene: Synj2bp (a.k.a. ARIP2, ActRIP4, D12Wsu118e, OMP25)
  Promoter: cmv-bactin
  Tag / fusion protein: PAGFP (N terminal on insert)
  Cloning method: Restriction Enzyme; 5′ cloning site XhoI (unknown if destroyed); 3′ cloning site XhoI (unknown if destroyed)
  Sequencing primers: 5′ TCTGCTAACCATGTTCATGCC; 3′ AGCAGCGTATCCACATAGC
Resource information
  A portion of this plasmid was derived from a plasmid made by: paGFP was gifted from R.Youle
Terms and licenses: Academic/Nonprofit Terms; Industry Terms: Not Available to Industry
How to cite: pclbw-PAGFPomp25 was a gift from David Chan (Addgene plasmid # 58427 ; http://n2t.net/addgene:58427 ; RRID:Addgene_58427)
