[The description below was written by a language model from this plasmid's Addgene catalogue record and pLannotate feature annotations shown in this document.]
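Description:
pclbw-PAGFPomp25 is an 8.2 kb Moloney murine leukemia virus (MMLV)-based retroviral vector for mammalian expression of photoactivatable GFP anchored to the mitochondrial outer membrane. It is maintained in E. coli through a high-copy ColE1/pUC-type origin and an ampicillin resistance gene. No mammalian selection marker appears in the feature table.

At the 5′ end of the viral genome, a CMV enhancer/promoter sits directly upstream of a partial LTR. This hybrid arrangement typically drives genomic RNA transcription in packaging cells. It is followed by the MMLV Ψ packaging signal, a truncated gag lacking its start codon, and a pol fragment carrying the splice acceptor. The 3′ end is annotated as a ΔU3 LTR fragment next to an MMLV LTR, which suggests a self-inactivating design, although the record does not say so explicitly.

The payload is driven by an internal CAG-type promoter, listed as "cmv-bactin", made up of the CMV enhancer, the chicken β-actin promoter and a chimeric β-actin/β-globin intron. It expresses PA-GFP fused at its C-terminus to residues 109–145 of mouse OMP25 (Synj2bp, synaptojanin-2-binding protein), the C-terminal portion of the protein, which provides the outer-membrane targeting. A WPRE downstream of the coding sequence enhances transcript stability and expression. The insert was cloned through XhoI sites.

PA-GFP fluoresces only weakly until it is activated by violet light, so a chosen subset of mitochondria can be marked and the spread of the outer-membrane label followed over time. This suits the mitochondrial fusion studies of the associated publication. The vector can be transfected directly or packaged into retrovirus for stable transduction.
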