Features (pLannotate 1.2.2; 22 found; start..end, strand, type, name):
    147..504     +  misc_feature   MMLV Ψ: packaging signal of Moloney murine leukemia virus (MMLV)
    569..985     +  CDS            gag (truncated): truncated Moloney murine leukemia virus (MMLV) gag gene lacking the start codon
    995..1369    +  misc_feature   pol region: Moloney murine leukemia virus (MMLV) pol region containing the splice acceptor site
   1470..1773    +  enhancer       CMV enhancer: human cytomegalovirus immediate early enhancer
   1775..2051    +  promoter       chicken β-actin promoter: No description available
   2052..3068    +  intron         chimeric intron: chimera between introns from chicken β-actin and rabbit β-globin
   3129..3147    +  misc_feature   MCS (fragment): multiple cloning site
   3174..3890    +  CDS            PA-GFP: PA-GFP is a photoactivatable green fluorescent protein published in 2002, derived from Aequorea victoria.
   3896..3929    +  misc_feature   MCS (fragment): multiple cloning site
   3930..4040    +  CDS            Synj2bp (fragment): SYJ2B_MOUSE - Also known as Arip2 From Mus musculus (Mouse).
   4064..4088    +  misc_feature   MCS (fragment): pBluescript multiple cloning site
   4088..4676    +  misc_feature   WPRE: woodchuck hepatitis virus posttranscriptional regulatory element
   4677..4696    +  misc_feature   MCS (fragment): pBluescript multiple cloning site
   4891..5012    +  LTR            3' LTR (ΔU3) (fragment): self-inactivating 3' long terminal repeat (LTR) from Moloney murine leukemia virus
   5013..5482    +  LTR            LTR: long terminal repeat from Moloney murine leukemia virus
   5548..5600    -  CDS            lacI (fragment): lac repressor; lacI; The lac repressor binds to the lac operator to inhibit transcription in E. coli. This inhibition can be relieved by adding lactose or isopropyl-β-D-thiogalactopyranoside (IPTG).
   5783..6371    -  rep_origin     ori: high-copy-number ColE1/pMB1/pBR322/pUC origin of replication
   6531..7391    -  CDS            AmpR: β-lactamase; bla; confers resistance to ampicillin, carbenicillin, and related antibiotics
   7392..7408    -  promoter       AmpR promoter (fragment): bla
   7543..7922    +  enhancer       CMV enhancer: human cytomegalovirus immediate early enhancer
   7923..8126    +  promoter       CMV promoter: human cytomegalovirus (CMV) immediate early promoter
   8122..84      +  LTR            3' LTR (ΔU3) (fragment) (across the origin): self-inactivating 3' long terminal repeat (LTR) from Moloney murine leukemia virus
>Addgene plasmid #58427 | pclbw-PAGFPomp25 | addgene full sequence | sequence record 499680 | Addgene Long Read Sequencing Result
AGTTGCATCCGACTTGTGGTCTCGCTGTTCCTTGGGAGGGTCTCCTCTGAGTGATTGACTACCCGTCAGC
GGGGGTCTTTCATTTGGGGGCTCGTCCGGGATCGGGAGACCCCTGCCCAGGGACCACCGACCCACCACCG
GGAGGTAAGCTGGCCAGCAACTTATCTGTGTCTGTCCGATTGTCTAGTGTCTATGACTGATTTTATGCGC
CTGCGTCGGTACTAGTTAGCTAACTAGCTCTGTATCTGGCGGACCCGTGGTGGAACTGACGAGTTCGGAA
CACCCGGCCGCAACCCTGGGAGACGTCCCAGGGACTTCGGGGGCCGTTTTTGTGGCCCGACCTGAGTCCA
AAAATCCCGATCGTTTTGGACTCTTTGGTGCACCCCCCTTAGAGGAGGGATATGTGGTTCTGGTAGGAGA
CGAGAACCTAAAACAGTTCCCGCCTCCGTCTGAATTTTTGCTTTCGGTTTGGGACCGAAGCCGCGCCGCG
CGTCTTGTCTGCTGCAGCATCGTTCTGTGTTGTCTCTGTCTGACTGTGTTTCTGTATTTGTCTGAAAATA
TGGGCCCGGGCCAGACTGTTACCACTCCCTTAAGTTTGACCTTAGGTCACTGGAAAGATGTCGAGCGGAT
CGCTCACAACCAGTCGGTAGATGTCAAGAAGAGACGTTGGGTTACCTTCTGCTCTGCAGAATGGCCAACC
TTTAACGTCGGATGGCCGCGAGACGGCACCTTTAACCGAGACCTCATCACCCAGGTTAAGATCAAGGTCT
TTTCACCTGGCCCGCATGGACACCCAGACCAGGTCCCCTACATCGTGACCTGGGAAGCCTTGGCTTTTGA
CCCCCCTCCCTGGGTCAAGCCCTTTGTACACCCTAAGCCTCCGCCTCCTCTTCCTCCATCCGCCCCGTCT
CTCCCCCTTGAACCTCCTCGTTCGACCCCGCCTCGATCCTCCCTTTATCCAGCCCTCACTCCTTCTCTAG
GCGCCCCCATATGGCCATATGAGATCTTATATGGGGCACCCCCGCCCCTTGTAAACTTCCCTGACCCTGA
CATGACAAGAGTTACTAACAGCCCCTCTCTCCAAGCTCACTTACAGGCTCTCTACTTAGTCCAGCACGAA
GTCTGGAGACCTCTGGCGGCAGCCTACCAAGAACAACTGGACCGACCGGTGGTACCTCACCCTTACCGAG
TCGGCGACACAGTGTGGGTCCGCCGACACCAGACTAAGAACCTAGAACCTCGCTGGAAAGGACCTTACAC
AGTCCTGCTGACCACCCCCACCGCCCTCAAAGTAGACGGCATCGCAGCTTGGATACACGCCGCCCACGTG
AAGGCTGCCGACCCCGGGGGTGGACCATCCTCTAGACTGCCGGATCCCAGTGTGGTGGTACGGGAATTCT
GCAGGAATCTAGTTATTAATAGTAATCAATTACGGGGTCATTAGTTCATAGCCCATATATGGAGTTCCGC
GTTACATAACTTACGGTAAATGGCCCGCCTGGCTGACCGCCCAACGACCCCCGCCCATTGACGTCAATAA
TGACGTATGTTCCCATAGTAACGCCAATAGGGACTTTCCATTGACGTCAATGGGTGGAGTATTTACGGTA
AACTGCCCACTTGGCAGTACATCAAGTGTATCATATGCCAAGTACGCCCCCTATTGACGTCAATGACGGT
AAATGGCCCGCCTGGCATTATGCCCAGTACATGACCTTATGGGACTTTCCTACTTGGCAGTACATCTACG
TATTAGTCATCGCTATTACCATGGTCGAGGTGAGCCCCACGTTCTGCTTCACTCTCCCCATCTCCCCCCC
CTCCCCACCCCCAATTTTGTATTTATTTATTTTTTAATTATTTTGTGCAGCGATGGGGGCGGGGGGGGGG
GGGGGCGCGCGCCAGGCGGGGCGGGGCGGGGCGAGGGGCGGGGCGGGGCGAGGCGGAGAGGTGCGGCGGC
AGCCAATCAGAGCGGCGCGCTCCGAAAGTTTCCTTTTATGGCGAGGCGGCGGCGGCGGCGGCCCTATAAA
AAGCGAAGCGCGCGGCGGGCGGGAGTCGCTGCGCGCTGCCTTCGCCCCGTGCCCCGCTCCGCCGCCGCCT
CGCGCCGCCCGCCCCGGCTCTGACTGACCGCGTTACTCCCACAGGTGAGCGGGCGGGACGGCCCTTCTCC
TCCGGGCTGTAATTAGCGCTTGGTTTAATGACGGCTTGTTTCTTTTCTGTGGCTGCGTGAAAGCCTTGAG
GGGCTCCGGGAGGGCCCTTTGTGCGGGGGGAGCGGCTCGGGGGGTGCGTGCGTGTGTGTGTGCGTGGGGA
GCGCCGCGTGCGGCTCCGCGCTGCCCGGCGGCTGTGAGCGCTGCGGGCGCGGCGCGGGGCTTTGTGCGCT
CCGCAGTGTGCGCGAGGGGAGCGCGGCCGGGGGCGGTGCCCCGCGGTGCGGGGGGGGCTGCGAGGGGAAC
AAAGGCTGCGTGCGGGGTGTGTGCGTGGGGGGGTGAGCAGGGGGTGTGGGCGCGTCGGTCGGGCTGCAAC
CCCCCCTGCACCCCCCTCCCCGAGTTGCTGAGCACGGCCCGGCTTCGGGTGCGGGGCTCCGTACGGGGCG
TGGCGCGGGGCTCGCCGTGCCGGGCGGGGGGTGGCGGCAGGTGGGGGTGCCGGGCGGGGCGGGGCCGCCT
CGGGCCGGGGAGGGCTCGGGGGAGGGGCGCGGCGGCCCCCGGAGCGCCGGCGGCTGTCGAGGCGCGGCGA
GCCGCAGCCATTGCCTTTTATGGTAATCGTGCGAGAGGGCGCAGGGACTTCCTTTGTCCCAAATCTGTGC
GGAGCCGAAATCTGGGAGGCGCCGCCGCACCCCCTCTAGCGGGCGCGGGGCGAAGCGGTGCGGCGCCGGC
AGGAAGGAAATGGGCGGGGAGGGCCTTCGTGCGTCGCCGCGCCGCCGTCCCCTTCTCCCTCTCCAGCCTC
GGGGCTGTCCGCGGGGGGACGGCTGCCTTCGGGGGGGACGGGGCAGGGCGGGGTTCGGCTTCTGGCGTGT
GACCGGCGGCTCTAGAGCCTCTGCTAACCATGTTCATGCCTTCTTCTTTTTCCTACAGCTCCTGGGCAAC
GTGCTGGTTATTGTGCTGTCTCATCATTTTGGCAAAGAATTGATTTGATACCGCGGGCCCGGGATCCCTC
GACTAGCGCTACCGGTCGCCACCATGGTGAGCAAGGGCGAGGAGCTGTTCACCGGGGTGGTGCCCATCCT
GGTCGAGCTGGACGGCGACGTAAACGGCCACAAGTTCAGCGTGTCCGGCGAGGGCGAGGGCGATGCCACC
TACGGCAAGCTGACCCTGAAGTTCATCTGCACCACCGGCAAGCTGCCCGTGCCCTGGCCCACCCTCGTGA
CCACCTTCAGCTACGGCGTGCAGTGCTTCAGCCGCTACCCCGACCACATGAAGCAGCACGACTTCTTCAA
GTCCGCCATGCCCGAAGGCTACGTCCAGGAGCGCACCATCTTCTTCAAGGACGACGGCAACTACAAGACC
CGCGCCGAGGTGAAGTTCGAGGGCGACACCCTGGTGAACCGCATCGAGCTGAAGGGCATCGACTTCAAGG
AGGACGGCAACATCCTGGGGCACAAGCTGGAGTACAACTACAACAGCCACAACGTCTATATCATGGCCGA
CAAGCAGAAGAACGGCATCAAGGCCAACTTCAAGATCCGCCACAACATCGAGGACGGCAGCGTGCAGCTC
GCCGACCACTACCAGCAGAACACCCCCATCGGCGACGGCCCCGTGCTGCTGCCCGACAACCACTACCTGA
GCCACCAGTCCGCCCTGAGCAAAGACCCCAACGAGAAGCGCGATCACATGGTCCTGCTGGAGTTCGTGAC
CGCCGCCGGGATCACTCTCGGCATGGACGAGCTGTACAAGTCCGGCCGGACTCAGATCTCGAGCTCAAGC
TTCGAATTCCATCGAGGTGAAGGAGAGCCAAGTGGAGTTCCTGTAGCTATGGTGCTGCTACCAGTGTTTG
CCCTCACCATGGTAGCAGTTTGGGCCTTCGTGAGATACCGAAAGCAGCTTTGAGGATCGAGGCCGCGACT
CTAGAATTCGATATCAAGCTTATCGATAATCAACCTCTGGATTACAAAATTTGTGAAAGATTGACTGGTA
TTCTTAACTATGTTGCTCCTTTTACGCTATGTGGATACGCTGCTTTAATGCCTTTGTATCATGCTATTGC
TTCCCGTATGGCTTTCATTTTCTCCTCCTTGTATAAATCCTGGTTGCTGTCTCTTTATGAGGAGTTGTGG
CCCGTTGTCAGGCAACGTGGCGTGGTGTGCACTGTGTTTGCTGACGCAACCCCCACTGGTTGGGGCATTG
CCACCACCTGTCAGCTCCTTTCCGGGACTTTCGCTTTCCCCCTCCCTATTGCCACGGCGGAACTCATCGC
CGCCTGCCTTGCCCGCTGCTGGACAGGGGCTCGGCTGTTGGGCACTGACAATTCCGTGGTGTTGTCGGGG
AAATCATCGTCCTTTCCTTGGCTGCTCGCCTGTGTTGCCACCTGGATTCTGCGCGGGACGTCCTTCTGCT
ACGTCCCTTCGGCCCTCAATCCAGCGGACCTTCCTTCCCGCGGCCTGCTGCCGGCTCTGCGGCCTCTTCC
GCGTCTTCGCCTTCGCCCTCAGACGAGTCGGATCTCCCTTTGGGCCGCCTCCCCGCATCGATACCGTCGA
CCTCGATCGAGGAATTCCAGCTGAGCGCCGGTCGCTACCATTACCAGTTGGTCTGGTGTCAAAAATAATA
ATAACCGGGCAGGCCATGTCTGCCCGTATTTCGCGTAAGGAAATCCATTATGTACTATTTTCGAGCGGCC
GCCAGCACAGTGGTCGACGATAAAATAAAAGATTTTATTTAGTCTCCAGAAAAAGGGGGGAATGAAAGAC
CCCACCTGTAGGTTTGGCAAGCTAGCTTAAGTAACGCCATTTTGCAAGGCATGGAAAAATACATAACTGA
GAATAGAGAAGTTCAGATCAAGGTCAGGAACAGATGGAACAGCTGAATATGGGCCAAACAGGATATCTGT
GGTAAGCAGTTCCTGCCCCGGCTCAGGGCCAAGAACAGATGGAACAGCTGAATATGGGCCAAACAGGATA
TCTGTGGTAAGCAGTTCCTGCCCCGGCTCAGGGCCAAGAACAGATGGTCCCCAGATGCGGTCCAGCCCTC
AGCAGTTTCTAGAGAACCATCAGATGTTTCCAGGGTGCCCCAAGGACCTGAAATGACCCTGTGCCTTATT
TGAACTAACCAATCAGTTCGCTTCTCGCTTCTGTTCGCGCGCTTCTGCTCCCCGAGCTCAATAAAAGAGC
CCACAACCCCTCACTCGGGGCGCCAGTCCTCCGATTGACTGAGTCGCCCGGGTACCCGTGTATCCAATAA
ACCCTCTTGCAGTTGCATCCGACTTGTGGTCTCGCTGTTCCTTGGGAGGGTCTCCTCTGAGTGATTGACT
ACCCGTCAGCGGGGGTCTTTCACATGCAGCATGTATCAAAATTAATTTGGTTTTTTTTCTTAAGTATTTA
CATTAAATGGCCATAGTTGCATTAATGAATCGGCCAACGCGCGGGGAGAGGCGGTTTGCGTATTGGGCGC
TCTTCCGCTTCCTCGCTCACTGACTCGCTGCGCTCGGTCGTTCGGCTGCGGCGAGCGGTATCAGCTCACT
CAAAGGCGGTAATACGGTTATCCACAGAATCAGGGGATAACGCAGGAAAGAACATGTGAGCAAAAGGCCA
GCAAAAGGCCAGGAACCGTAAAAAGGCCGCGTTGCTGGCGTTTTTCCATAGGCTCCGCCCCCCTGACGAG
CATCACAAAAATCGACGCTCAAGTCAGAGGTGGCGAAACCCGACAGGACTATAAAGATACCAGGCGTTTC
CCCCTGGAAGCTCCCTCGTGCGCTCTCCTGTTCCGACCCTGCCGCTTACCGGATACCTGTCCGCCTTTCT
CCCTTCGGGAAGCGTGGCGCTTTCTCATAGCTCACGCTGTAGGTATCTCAGTTCGGTGTAGGTCGTTCGC
TCCAAGCTGGGCTGTGTGCACGAACCCCCCGTTCAGCCCGACCGCTGCGCCTTATCCGGTAACTATCGTC
TTGAGTCCAACCCGGTAAGACACGACTTATCGCCACTGGCAGCAGCCACTGGTAACAGGATTAGCAGAGC
GAGGTATGTAGGCGGTGCTACAGAGTTCTTGAAGTGGTGGCCTAACTACGGCTACACTAGAAGAACAGTA
TTTGGTATCTGCGCTCTGCTGAAGCCAGTTACCTTCGGAAAAAGAGTTGGTAGCTCTTGATCCGGCAAAC
AAACCACCGCTGGTAGCGGTGGTTTTTTTGTTTGCAAGCAGCAGATTACGCGCAGAAAAAAAGGATCTCA
AGAAGATCCTTTGATCTTTTCTACGGGGTCTGACGCTCAGTGGAACGAAAACTCACGTTAAGGGATTTTG
GTCATGAGATTATCAAAAAGGATCTTCACCTAGATCCTTTTGCGGCCGCAAATCAATCTAAAGTATATAT
GAGTAAACTTGGTCTGACAGTTACCAATGCTTAATCAGTGAGGCACCTATCTCAGCGATCTGTCTATTTC
GTTCATCCATAGTTGCCTGACTCCCCGTCGTGTAGATAACTACGATACGGGAGGGCTTACCATCTGGCCC
CAGTGCTGCAATGATACCGCGAGACCCACGCTCACCGGCTCCAGATTTATCAGCAATAAACCAGCCAGCC
GGAAGGGCCGAGCGCAGAAGTGGTCCTGCAACTTTATCCGCCTCCATCCAGTCTATTAATTGTTGCCGGG
AAGCTAGAGTAAGTAGTTCGCCAGTTAATAGTTTGCGCAACGTTGTTGCCATTGCTACAGGCATCGTGGT
GTCACGCTCGTCGTTTGGTATGGCTTCATTCAGCTCCGGTTCCCAACGATCAAGGCGAGTTACATGATCC
CCCATGTTGTGCAAAAAAGCGGTTAGCTCCTTCGGTCCTCCGATCGTTGTCAGAAGTAAGTTGGCCGCAG
TGTTATCACTCATGGTTATGGCAGCACTGCATAATTCTCTTACTGTCATGCCATCCGTAAGATGCTTTTC
TGTGACTGGTGAGTACTCAACCAAGTCATTCTGAGAATAGTGTATGCGGCGACCGAGTTGCTCTTGCCCG
GCGTCAATACGGGATAATACCGCGCCACATAGCAGAACTTTAAAAGTGCTCATCATTGGAAAACGTTCTT
CGGGGCGAAAACTCTCAAGGATCTTACCGCTGTTGAGATCCAGTTCGATGTAACCCACTCGTGCACCCAA
CTGATCTTCAGCATCTTTTACTTTCACCAGCGTTTCTGGGTGAGCAAAAACAGGAAGGCAAAATGCCGCA
AAAAAGGGAATAAGGGCGACACGGAAATGTTGAATACTCATACTCTTCCTTTTTCAATGATCCGGCCATT
AGCCATATTATTCATTGGTTATATAGCATAAATCAATATTGGCTATTGGCCATTGCATACGTTGTATCCA
TATCATAATATGTACATTTATATTGGCTCATGTCCAACATTACCGCCATGTTGACATTGATTATTGACTA
GTTATTAATAGTAATCAATTACGGGGTCATTAGTTCATAGCCCATATATGGAGTTCCGCGTTACATAACT
TACGGTAAATGGCCCGCCTGGCTGACCGCCCAACGACCCCCGCCCATTGACGTCAATAATGACGTATGTT
CCCATAGTAACGCCAATAGGGACTTTCCATTGACGTCAATGGGTGGAGTATTTACGGTAAACTGCCCACT
TGGCAGTACATCAAGTGTATCATATGCCAAGTACGCCCCCTATTGACGTCAATGACGGTAAATGGCCCGC
CTGGCATTATGCCCAGTACATGACCTTATGGGACTTTCCTACTTGGCAGTACATCTACGTATTAGTCATC
GCTATTACCATGGTGATGCGGTTTTGGCAGTACATCAATGGGCGTGGATAGCGGTTTGACTCACGGGGAT
TTCCAAGTCTCCACCCCATTGACGTCAATGGGAGTTTGTTTTGGCACCAAAATCAACGGGACTTTCCAAA
ATGTCGTAACAACTCCGCCCCATTGACGCAAATGGGCGGTAGGCGTGTACGGTGGGAGGTCTATATAAGC
AGAGCTCAATAAAAGAGCCCACAACCCCTCACTCGGCGCGCCAGTCCTCCGATTGACTGAGTCGCCCGGG
TACCCGTGTATCCAATAAACCCTCTTGC
