>Addgene plasmid #58427 | pclbw-PAGFPomp25 | depositor partial sequence | sequence record 122155 | TCTGCTAACCATGTTCATGCC
NNNNNNNNNNNNNNNTCNGGGCACGTGCTGGTTATTGTGCTGTCTCATCATTTTGGCAAAGAATTGATTT
GATACCGCGGGCCCGGGATCCCTCGACTAGCGCTACCGGTCGCCACCATGGTGAGCAAGGGCGAGGAGCT
GTTCACCGGGGTGGTGCCCATCCTGGTCGAGCTGGACGGCGACGTAAACGGCCACAAGTTCAGCGTGTCC
GGCGAGGGCGAGGGCGATGCCACCTACGGCAAGCTGACCCTGAAGTTCATCTGCACCACCGGCAAGCTGC
CCGTGCCCTGGCCCACCCTCGTGACCACCTTCAGCTACGGCGTGCAGTGCTTCAGCCGCTACCCCGACCA
CATGAAGCAGCACGACTTCTTCAAGTCCGCCATGCCCGAAGGCTACGTCCAGGAGCGCACCATCTTCTTC
AAGGACGACGGCAACTACAAGACCCGCGCCGAGGTGAAGTTCGAGGGCGACACCCTGGTGAACCGCATCG
AGCTGAAGGGCATCGACTTCAAGGAGGACGGCAACATCCTGGGGCACAAGCTGGAGTACAACTACAACAG
CCACAACGTCTATATCATGGCCGACAAGCAGAAGAACGGCATCAAGGCCAACTTCAAGATCCGCCACAAC
ATCGAGGACGGCAGCGTGCAGCTCGCCGACCACTACCAGCAGAACACCCCCATCGGCGACGGCCCCGTGC
TGCTGCCCGACAACCACTACCTGAGCCACCAGTCCGCCCTGAGCAAAGACCCCAACGAGAAGCGCGATCA
CATGGTCCTGCTGGAGTTCGTGACCGCCGCCGGGATCACTCTCGGCATGGACGAGCTGTACAAGTCCGGC
CGGACTCAGATCTCGAGCTCAAGCTTCGAATTCCATCGAGGTGAAGGAGAGCCNAGTGGAGTTCCTGTAG
CTATGGTGCTGCTACCAGTGTTTGCCCNNCACCATGGTAGCAGTTTGGGNNTTCGTGAGATACCGAAAGC
AGCTTTGANGATCGANGNNN
