>Addgene plasmid #58427 | pclbw-PAGFPomp25 | depositor partial sequence | sequence record 122156 | AGCAGCGTATCCACATAGC
NGACTAGCGCTACCGGTNNGCCACCATGNNNNGCAAGGGNNGAGGAGCTGTTCACCGGGGTNGGTGCCCA
TCCTGGTCGAGCTGGACGCCGACGTAAACGGCCACAAGTTCAGCGTGTCCGGCGAGGGCGAGGGCGATGC
CACCTACGGCAAGCTGACCCNGAAGTTCATCTGCACCACCGGCAAGCTGCCCGTGCCCTGGCCCACCCTC
GTGACCACNTTCAGCTACGGCGTGCAGTGCTTCAGCCGCTACCCCGACCACATGAAGCAGCACGACTTCT
TCAAGTCCGCCATGCCCGAAGGCTACGTCCAGGAGCGCACCATCTTCTTCAAGGACGACGGCAACTACAA
GACCCGCGCCGAGGTGAAGTTCGAGGGCGACACCCTGGTGAACCGCATCGAGCTGAAGGGCATCGACTTC
AAGGAGGACGGCAACATCCTGGGGCACAAGCTGGAGTACAACTACAACAGCCACAACGTCTATATCATGG
CCGACAAGCAGAAGAACGGCATCAAGGCCAACTTCAAGATCCGCCACAACATCGAGGACGGCAGCGTGCA
GCTCGCCGACCACTACCAGCAGAACACCCCCATCGGCGACGGCCCCGTGCTGCTGCCCGACAACCACTAC
CTGAGCCACCAGTCCGCCCTGAGCAAAGACCCCAACGAGAAGCGCGATCACATGGTCCTGCTGGAGTTCG
TGACCGCCGCCGGGATCACTCTCGGCATGGACGAGCTGTACAAGTCCGGCCGGACTCAGATCTCGAGCTC
AAGCTTCGAATTCCATCGAGGTGAAGGAGAGCCAAGTGGAGTTCCTGTAGCTATGGTGCTGCTTCCAGTG
TTTGCCCTCACCATGGTAGCAGTTTGGGCCTTCGTGAGATACCGAAAGCAGCTTTGAGGATCGAGGCCGC
GACTCTAGAATTCGATATCAAGCTTATCGATAATCAACCTCTGGATTACAAAATTTNGAAAGANGACNGG
TATNNNNNNNNNNNNNNNN
