>Addgene plasmid #58427 | pclbw-PAGFPomp25 | addgene partial sequence | sequence record 132867 | pLEXmLIC-Fwd 5'-TAGAGCCTCTGCTAACCATGTTCATGCC-3'
TCCTGGGCAACGTGCTGGTTATTGTGCTGTCTCATCATTTTGGCAAAGAATTGATTTGATACCGCGGGCC
CGGGATCCCTCGACTAGCGCTACCGGTCGCCACCATGGTGAGCAAGGGCGAGGAGCTGTTCACCGGGGTG
GTGCCCATCCTGGTCGAGCTGGACGGCGACGTAAACGGCCACAAGTTCAGCGTGTCCGGCGAGGGCGAGG
GCGATGCCACCTACGGCAAGCTGACCCTGAAGTTCATCTGCACCACCGGCAAGCTGCCCGTGCCCTGGCC
CACCCTCGTGACCACCTTCAGCTACGGCGTGCAGTGCTTCAGCCGCTACCCCGACCACATGAAGCAGCAC
GACTTCTTCAAGTCCGCCATGCCCGAAGGCTACGTCCAGGAGCGCACCATCTTCTTCAAGGACGACGGCA
ACTACAAGACCCGCGCCGAGGTGAAGTTCGAGGGCGACACCCTGGTGAACCGCATCGAGCTGAAGGGCAT
CGACTTCAAGGAGGACGGCAACATCCTGGGGCACAAGCTGGAGTACAACTACAACAGCCACAACGTCTAT
ATCATGGCCGACAAGCAGAAGAACGGCATCAAGGCCAACTTCAAGATCCGCCACAACATCGAGGACGGCA
GCGTGCAGCTCGCCGACCACTACCAGCAGAACACCCCCATCGGCGACGG
