>Addgene plasmid #58427 | pclbw-PAGFPomp25 | addgene partial sequence | sequence record 133033 | Futet-R 5'-CAAAGGCATTAAAGCAGCGT-3'
GGAGCAACATAGTTAAGAATACCAGTCAATCTTTCACAAATTTTGTAATCCAGAGGTTGATTATCGATAA
GCTTGATATCGAATTCTAGAGTCGCGGCCTCGATCCTCAAAGCTGCTTTCGGTATCTCACGAAGGCCCAA
ACTGCTACCATGGTGAGGGCAAACACTGGTAGCAGCACCATAGCTACAGGAACTCCACTTGGCTCTCCTT
CACCTCGATGGAATTCGAAGCTTGAGCTCGAGATCTGAGTCCGGCCGGACTTGTACAGCTCGTCCATGCC
GAGAGTGATCCCGGCGGCGGTCACGAACTCCAGCAGGACCATGTGATCGCGCTTCTCGTTGGGGTCTTTG
CTCAGGGCGGACTGGTGGCTCAGGTAGTGGTTGTCGGGCAGCAGCACGGGGCCGTCGCCGATGGGGGTGT
TCTGCTGGTAGTGGTCGGCGAGCTGCACGCTGCCGTCCTCGATGTTGTGGCGGATCTTGAAGTTGGCCTT
GATGCCGTTCTTCTGCTTGTCGGCCATGATATAGACGTTGTGGCTGTTGTAGTTGTACTCCAGCTTGTGC
CCCAGGATGTTGCCGTCCTCCTTGAAGTCGATGCCCTTCAGCTCGATGCGGTTCACCAGGGTGTCGCCCT
CGAACTTCACCTCGGCGCGGGTCTTGTAGTTGCCGTCGTCCTTGAAGAAGATGGTGCGCTCCTGGACGTA
GCCTTCGGGCATGGCGGACTTGAAGAAGTCGTGCTGCTTCATGTGGTCGGGGTAGCGGCTGAAGCACTGC
ACGCCGTAGCTGAAGGTGGTCACGAGGGTGGGCCAGGGCACGGGCAGCTTGCCGGTGGTGCAGATGAACT
TCAGGGTCAGCTTGCCGTAGGTGGCATCGCCCTCGCCCTCGCCGGACACGCTGAACTTGTGGCCGTTTAC
GTCGCCGTCCAGCTCGACCAGGATGGGCACCACCCCGGTGAACAGCTCCTCGCCC
